Addgene plasmid #97372: UKNP1.8.1
Purpose: Expression of HCV E1E2 genes cloned from patient serum. United Kingdom Nottingham Panel x.xx.xx (genotype.patient number.clone number)
Depositing lab: Jonathan Ball. Depositing organization: University of Nottingham. Publication: A Diverse Panel of Hepatitis C Virus Glycoproteins for Use in Vaccine Research Reveals Extremes of Monoclonal Antibody Neutralization Resistance. Urbanowicz RA, McClure CP, Brown RJ, Tsoleridis T, Persson MA, Krey T, Irving WL, Ball JK, Tarr AW. J Virol. 2015 Dec 23;90(7):3288-301. doi: 10.1128/JVI.02700-15. PubMed 26699643.
Backbone
  Vector backbone: pcDNA3.1_V5-His_Topo
  Backbone manufacturer: Invitrogen
  Vector type: Mammalian Expression
Growth in bacteria
  Bacterial resistance: Ampicillin, 100 μg/mL
  Growth temperature: 37°C
  Growth strain: DH5alpha
  Copy number: High Copy
Gene/Insert
  Gene/Insert name: HCV E1E2 (alt name: UKNP1.8.1)
  Species: Hepatitis C virus
  Insert size (bp): 1734
  GenBank ID: KU285168.1
  Cloning method: Unknown
  Sequencing primers: 5′ T7F; 3′ bGHR
Terms and licenses: Academic/Nonprofit Terms; Industry Terms: Not Available to Industry
How to cite: UKNP1.8.1 was a gift from Jonathan Ball (Addgene plasmid # 97372 ; http://n2t.net/addgene:97372 ; RRID:Addgene_97372)
