[The description below was written by a language model from this plasmid's Addgene catalogue record and pLannotate feature annotations shown in this document.]
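Description:
UKNP1.8.1 is a mammalian expression plasmid built on the Invitrogen pcDNA3.1 V5-His TOPO backbone. It carries the E1E2 envelope glycoprotein coding region of hepatitis C virus, cloned from patient serum. The name follows the United Kingdom Nottingham Panel convention of genotype, patient number and clone number, so this is clone 1 from patient 8 with a genotype 1 virus. The 1,734 bp insert is picked up by automated annotation as a fragment of the HCV polyprotein. The NS2 protease text attached to that match simply comes from the reference polyprotein entry and does not describe the insert, which the catalogue gives as E1E2 only.

Expression is driven by the CMV immediate-early enhancer and promoter and terminated by the bovine growth hormone polyadenylation signal. A T7 promoter lies just upstream of the insert and also serves as a sequencing primer site. A V5 epitope tag from the backbone lies downstream, separated from the annotated coding fragment by a gap, and the record does not say whether it is fused in frame with the glycoproteins. An SV40 promoter-driven neomycin resistance cassette with an SV40 poly(A) signal allows G418 selection in mammalian cells. In bacteria the plasmid is maintained through a high-copy ColE1/pUC-type origin and ampicillin resistance, and an f1 origin is also present. The short HIV-1 LTR, ble, lacI and lac promoter hits look like incidental fragment matches rather than functional parts.

The depositor and sequencing-derived records are both 7,296 nt and show the same feature order from different start points. The plasmid belongs to a diverse panel of patient-derived HCV glycoproteins intended for vaccine research and for assessing antibody neutralization sensitivity and resistance.
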