Features (pLannotate 1.2.2; 22 found; start..end, strand, type, name):
     36..80      -  misc_feature   bom (fragment): basis of mobility region from pBR322
    235..614     +  enhancer       CMV enhancer: human cytomegalovirus immediate early enhancer
    615..818     +  promoter       CMV promoter: human cytomegalovirus (CMV) immediate early promoter
    814..847     +  LTR            5' LTR (truncated) (fragment): truncated 5' long terminal repeat (LTR) from HIV-1
    863..881     +  promoter       T7 promoter: promoter for bacteriophage T7 RNA polymerase
    905..2638    +  CDS            POLG_HCVGL (fragment): Experimental evidence at protein level: Swiss-Prot protein existence level 1. [Protease NS2]: Cysteine protease required for the proteolytic auto-cleavage between the non-structural proteins NS2 and NS3 (By similarity). The N-terminus of NS3 is required for the function of NS2 protease (active region NS2-3) (By similarity). Promotes the initiation of viral particle assembly by mediating the interaction between structural and non-structural proteins (By similarity). From Hepatitis C virus (isolate Glasgow) (HCV).
   2687..2717    -  promoter       lac promoter: promoter for the E. coli lac operon
   2793..2834    +  CDS            V5 tag: epitope tag from simian virus 5
   2890..3114    +  polyA_signal   bGH poly(A) signal: bovine growth hormone polyadenylation signal
   3118..3139    +  promoter       SV40 promoter (fragment): SV40 enhancer and early promoter
   3160..3588    +  rep_origin     f1 ori (sequence partly withheld): f1 bacteriophage origin of replication; arrow indicates direction of (+) strand synthesis
   3602..3932    +  promoter       SV40 promoter: SV40 enhancer and early promoter
   3999..4790    +  CDS            neo: KKA2_KLEPN - Also known as kan, nptII. Experimental evidence at protein level: Swiss-Prot protein existence level 1. Resistance to kanamycin, neomycin, paromomycin, ribostamycin, butirosin and gentamicin B. From Klebsiella pneumoniae.
   4816..4974    +  CDS            ble (fragment): BLE_KLEPN - Experimental evidence at protein level: Swiss-Prot protein existence level 1. Binding protein with a strong affinity to the bleomycin family of antibiotics. Binds to CL990; an antimitotic-antibiotic compound. From Klebsiella pneumoniae.
   4969..5090    +  polyA_signal   SV40 poly(A) signal: SV40 polyadenylation signal
   5163..5179    -  protein_bind   lac operator: The lac repressor binds to the lac operator to inhibit transcription in E. coli. This inhibition can be relieved by adding lactose or isopropyl-β-D-thiogalactopyranoside (IPTG). lac repressor encoded by lacI
   5187..5217    -  promoter       lac promoter: promoter for the E. coli lac operon
   5232..5253    -  protein_bind   CAP binding site: CAP binding activates transcription in the presence of cAMP. E. coli catabolite activator protein
   5266..5358    -  CDS            lacI (fragment): lac repressor; lacI; The lac repressor binds to the lac operator to inhibit transcription in E. coli. This inhibition can be relieved by adding lactose or isopropyl-β-D-thiogalactopyranoside (IPTG).
   5541..6129    -  rep_origin     ori: high-copy-number ColE1/pMB1/pBR322/pUC origin of replication
   6300..7160    -  CDS            AmpR: β-lactamase; bla; confers resistance to ampicillin, carbenicillin, and related antibiotics
   7161..7265    -  promoter       AmpR promoter: bla
>Addgene plasmid #97372 | UKNP1.8.1 | depositor full sequence | sequence record 179060 | UKNP1.8.1 sequence 7296 bps
GACGGATCGGGAGATCTCCCGATCCCCTATGGTCGACTCTCAGTACAATCTGCTCTGATGCCGCATAGTT
AAGCCAGTATCTGCTCCCTGCTTGTGTGTTGGAGGTCGCTGAGTAGTGCGCGAGCAAAATTTAAGCTACA
ACAAGGCAAGGCTTGACCGACAATTGCATGAAGAATCTGCTTAGGGTTAGGCGTTTTGCGCTGCTTCGCG
ATGTACGGGCCAGATATACGCGTTGACATTGATTATTGACTAGTTATTAATAGTAATCAATTACGGGGTC
ATTAGTTCATAGCCCATATATGGAGTTCCGCGTTACATAACTTACGGTAAATGGCCCGCCTGGCTGACCG
CCCAACGACCCCCGCCCATTGACGTCAATAATGACGTATGTTCCCATAGTAACGCCAATAGGGACTTTCC
ATTGACGTCAATGGGTGGACTATTTACGGTAAACTGCCCACTTGGCAGTACATCAAGTGTATCATATGCC
AAGTACGCCCCCTATTGACGTCAATGACGGTAAATGGCCCGCCTGGCATTATGCCCAGTACATGACCTTA
TGGGACTTTCCTACTTGGCAGTACATCTACGTATTAGTCATCGCTATTACCATGGTGATGCGGTTTTGGC
AGTACATCAATGGGCGTGGATAGCGGTTTGACTCACGGGGATTTCCAAGTCTCCACCCCATTGACGTCAA
TGGGAGTTTGTTTTGGCACCAAAATCAACGGGACTTTCCAAAATGTCGTAACAACTCCGCCCCATTGACG
CAAATGGGCGGTAGGCGTGTACGGTGGGAGGTCTATATAAGCAGAGCTCTCTGGCTAACTAGAGAACCCA
CTGCTTACTGGCTTATCGAAATTAATACGACTCACTATAGGGAGACCCAAGCTGGCTAGTTAAGCTTATG
GGTTGCTCTTTCTCTATCTTCCTTCTAGCCCTACTCTCTTGCCTGACTGTGCCCGCGTCAGCCTACCAAG
TACGCAACTCCTCGGGCCTCTACCATGTCACCAATGATTGCCCTAACTCGAGCATTGTGTACGAGACGGC
CGATGCCATTCTGCACTCTCCGGGGTGTGTCCCTTGCGTCCGCGAGGGGAACAGCTCGAAGTGTTGGGTG
GCGGTGGCCCCCACAGTCGCCACCAGGGACGGCAAGCTCCCCACGACGCAGCTTCGACGCCATATCGATC
TGCTTGTCGGGGGCGCCACCCTGTGTTCGGCCCTCTATGTGGGGGACTTGTGCGGGTCTGTCTTTCTCGT
CGGTCAGCTGTTCACCTTCTCCCCCAGGCGCCATTGGACAACGCAAGACTGCAACTGCTCTATCTATCCC
GGCCATATAACGGGTCACCGCATGGCATGGGATATGATGATGAACTGGTCCCCTACAACAGCGCTGGTAG
TAGCTCAGCTGCTCAGGGTCCCGCAAGCCATCTTGGACATGATCGCTGGTGCCCACTGGGGAGTCCTAGC
GGGCATAGCGTATTTCTCCATGGTGGGGAACTGGGCAAAGGTCCTGGTAGTTCTGTTGCTGTTTGCCGGC
GTCGATGCGGACACCCACGTCACCGGGGGGACCGCCGCTCATACCGTGAGTGGACCCGCCGGCCTTTTTA
CTAGGGGCGCCAAGCAGGATATCCAGCTGATCAACACCAACGGCAGTTGGCACATCAATCGCACGGCCCT
GAACTGTAATGCGAGCCTCAACACTGGCTGGGTGGCGGGGCTCTTCTATCACCACAAATTCAACTCATCA
GGCTGCCCTGAGAGGATGGCCAGCTGTAGACCCCTTGCTGATTTCAACCAGGGCTGGGGCCCCATCAGCT
ACGCCAACGGAAGCGGCCCCGAACACCGCCCCTACTGCTGGCACTACCCCCCAAAGCCTTGCGGTATCGT
GCCAGCGCGGACTGTATGTGGCCCAGTGTATTGCTTCACACCTAGCCCCGTGGTGGTGGGAACGACCGAC
AAGTTGGGCGTGCCTACCTACACCTGGGGTGAAAATGACACGGACGTGTTCGTCCTTAACAACACCAGGC
CACCGTTGGGCAATTGGTTCGGTTGCACCTGGATGAATTCATCTGGATATACCAAAGTGTGCGGAGCGCC
TCCTTGTGTCATCGGAGGGGTGGGCAACAACACCTTGCACTGCCCCACTGACTGCTTCCGCAAGCATCCG
GAAGCCACATACTCTCGGTGTGGCTCCGGTCCCTGGGTCACGCCCAGGTGCCTGGTCGACTATCCTTATA
GGCTTTGGCATTATCCTTGTACCATCAACTACACCCTGTTCAAAGTCAGGATGTACGTGGGAGGGGTCGA
GCACAGGCTGGACGCTGCTTGCAACTGGACGCGGGGCGAGCGTTGTGATCTGGATGATAGGGACAGGTCC
GAGCTCAGCCCGCTGCTGCTGTCCACCACACAGTGGCAGGTCCTTCCGTGTTCCTTCACGACCTTGCCAG
CCTTGACTACTGGCCTCATCCACCTCCACCAGAACATCGTGGACGTGCAATATTTGTACGGGATGGGGTC
AAGCATTGTGTCCTGGGCCATCAAGTGGGAGTACGTCGTTCTCTTGTTTCTCCTGCTCGCAGATGCGCGC
ATCTGTTCCTGCTTGTGGATGATGTTACTCATATCCCAAGCGGAGGCGTAAGGTACCGAGCTCGGATCCA
GTACCCTTCACCGTTTAAACTCCAAACAACATACGAGCCGGAAGCATAAAGTGTAAAGCCAAGGGTCAAG
ACAATTCTGCAGATATCCAGCACAGTGGCGGCCGCTCGAGTCTAGAGGGCCCGCGGTTCGAAGGTAAGCC
TATCCCTAACCCTCTCCTCGGTCTCGATTCTACGCGTACCGGTCATCATCACCATCACCATTGAGTTTAA
ACCCGCTGATCAGCCTCGACTGTGCCTTCTAGTTGCCAGCCATCTGTTGTTTGCCCCTCCCCCGTGCCTT
CCTTGACCCTGGAAGGTGCCACTCCCACTGTCCTTTCCTAATAAAATGAGGAAATTGCATCGCATTGTCT
GAGTAGGTGTCATTCTATTCTGGGGGGTGGGGTGGGGCAGGACAGCAAGGGGGAGGATTGGGAAGACAAT
AGCAGGCATGCTGGGGATGCGGTGGGCTCTATGGCTTCTGAGGCGGAAAGAACCAGCTGGGGCTCTAGGG
GGTATCCCC
[124 nt withheld, positions 3160-3283]
C
[32 nt withheld, positions 3285-3316]
CA
[57 nt withheld, positions 3319-3375]
A
[49 nt withheld, positions 3377-3425]
CCTTTGACGTTGGAGTCCACGTTCTTT
[37 nt withheld, positions 3453-3489]
ACCCTATCTCGGTCTATTCTTTTGATTTATAAGGGATTTTGGGGATTTCGGCCTATTGGTTAAAAAATGA
GCTGATTTAACAAAAATTTAACGCGAATTAATTCTGTGGAATGTGTGTCAGTTAGGGTGTGGAAAGTCCC
CAGGCTCCCCAGGCAGGCAGAAGTATGCAAAGCATGCATCTCAATTAGTCAGCAACCAGGTGTGGAAAGT
CCCCAGGCTCCCCAGCAGGCAGAAGTATGCAAAGCATGCATCTCAATTAGTCAGCAACCATAGTCCCGCC
CCTAACTCCGCCCATCCCGCCCCTAACTCCGCCCAGTTCCGCCCATTCTCCGCCCCATGGCTGACTAATT
TTTTTTATTTATGCAGAGGCCGAGGCCGCCTCTGCCTCTGAGCTATTCCAGAAGTAGTGAGGAGGCTTTT
TTGGAGGCCTAGGCTTTTGCAAAAAGCTCCCGGGAGCTTGTATATCCATTTTCGGATCTGATCAAGAGAC
AGGATGAGGATCGTTTCGCATGATTGAACAAGATGGATTGCACGCAGGTTCTCCGGCCGCTTGGGTGGAG
AGGCTATTCGGCTATGACTGGGCACAACAGACAATCGGCTGCTCTGATGCCGCCGTGTTCCGGCTGTCAG
CGCAGGGGCGCCCGGTTCTTTTTGTCAAGACCGACCTGTCCGGTGCCCTGAATGAACTGCAGGACGAGGC
AGCGCGGCTATCGTGGCTGGCCACGACGGGCGTTCCTTGCGCAGCTGTGCTCGACGTTGTCACTGAAGCG
GGAAGGGACTGGCTGCTATTGGGCGAAGTGCCGGGGCAGGATCTCCTGTCATCTCACCTTGCTCCTGCCG
AGAAAGTATCCATCATGGCTGATGCAATGCGGCGGCTGCATACGCTTGATCCGGCTACCTGCCCATTCGA
CCACCAAGCGAAACATCGCATCGAGCGAGCACGTACTCGGATGGAAGCCGGTCTTGTCGATCAGGATGAT
CTGGACGAAGAGCATCAGGGGCTCGCGCCAGCCGAACTGTTCGCCAGGCTCAAGGCGCGCATGCCCGACG
GCGAGGATCTCGTCGTGACCCATGGCGATGCCTGCTTGCCGAATATCATGGTGGAAAATGGCCGCTTTTC
TGGATTCATCGACTGTGGCCGGCTGGGTGTGGCGGACCGCTATCAGGACATAGCGTTGGCTACCCGTGAT
ATTGCTGAAGAGCTTGGCGGCGAATGGGCTGACCGCTTCCTCGTGCTTTACGGTATCGCCGCTCCCGATT
CGCAGCGCATCGCCTTCTATCGCCTTCTTGACGAGTTCTTCTGAGCGGGACTCTGGGGTTCGCGAAATGA
CCGACCAAGCGACGCCCAACCTGCCATCACGAGATTTCGATTCCACCGCCGCCTTCTATGAAAGGTTGGG
CTTCGGAATCGTTTTCCGGGACGCCGGCTGGATGATCCTCCAGCGCGGGGATCTCATGCTGGAGTTCTTC
GCCCACCCCAACTTGTTTATTGCAGCTTATAATGGTTACAAATAAAGCAATAGCATCACAAATTTCACAA
ATAAAGCATTTTTTTCACTGCATTCTAGTTGTGGTTTGTCCAAACTCATCAATGTATCTTATCATGTCTG
TATACCGTCGACCTCTAGCTAGAGCTTGGCGTAATCATGGTCATAGCTGTTTCCTGTGTGAAATTGTTAT
CCGCTCACAATTCCACACAACATACGAGCCGGAAGCATAAAGTGTAAAGCCTGGGGTGCCTAATGAGTGA
GCTAACTCACATTAATTGCGTTGCGCTCACTGCCCGCTTTCCAGTCGGGAAACCTGTCGTGCCAGCTGCA
TTAATGAATCGGCCAACGCGCGGGGAGAGGCGGTTTGCGTATTGGGCGCTCTTCCGCTTCCTCGCTCACT
GACTCGCTGCGCTCGGTCGTTCGGCTGCGGCGAGCGGTATCAGCTCACTCAAAGGCGGTAATACGGTTAT
CCACAGAATCAGGGGATAACGCAGGAAAGAACATGTGAGCAAAAGGCCAGCAAAAGGCCAGGAACCGTAA
AAAGGCCGCGTTGCTGGCGTTTTTCCATAGGCTCCGCCCCCCTGACGAGCATCACAAAAATCGACGCTCA
AGTCAGAGGTGGCGAAACCCGACAGGACTATAAAGATACCAGGCGTTTCCCCCTGGAAGCTCCCTCGTGC
GCTCTCCTGTTCCGACCCTGCCGCTTACCGGATACCTGTCCGCCTTTCTCCCTTCGGGAAGCGTGGCGCT
TTCTCAATGCTCACGCTGTAGGTATCTCAGTTCGGTGTAGGTCGTTCGCTCCAAGCTGGGCTGTGTGCAC
GAACCCCCCGTTCAGCCCGACCGCTGCGCCTTATCCGGTAACTATCGTCTTGAGTCCAACCCGGTAAGAC
ACGACTTATCGCCACTGGCAGCAGCCACTGGTAACAGGATTAGCAGAGCGAGGTATGTAGGCGGTGCTAC
AGAGTTCTTGAAGTGGTGGCCTAACTACGGCTACACTAGAAGGACAGTATTTGGTATCTGCGCTCTGCTG
AAGCCAGTTACCTTCGGAAAAAGAGTTGGTAGCTCTTGATCCGGCAAACAAACCACCGCTGGTAGCGGTG
GTTTTTTTGTTTGCAAGCAGCAGATTACGCGCAGAAAAAAAGGATCTCAAGAAGATCCTTTGATCTTTTC
TACGGGGTCTGACGCTCAGTGGAACGAAAACTCACGTTAAGGGATTTTGGTCATGAGATTATCAAAAAGG
ATCTTCACCTAGATCCTTTTAAATTAAAAATGAAGTTTTAAATCAATCTAAAGTATATATGAGTAAACTT
GGTCTGACAGTTACCAATGCTTAATCAGTGAGGCACCTATCTCAGCGATCTGTCTATTTCGTTCATCCAT
AGTTGCCTGACTCCCCGTCGTGTAGATAACTACGATACGGGAGGGCTTACCATCTGGCCCCAGTGCTGCA
ATGATACCGCGAGACCCACGCTCACCGGCTCCAGATTTATCAGCAATAAACCAGCCAGCCGGAAGGGCCG
AGCGCAGAAGTGGTCCTGCAACTTTATCCGCCTCCATCCAGTCTATTAATTGTTGCCGGGAAGCTAGAGT
AAGTAGTTCGCCAGTTAATAGTTTGCGCAACGTTGTTGCCATTGCTACAGGCATCGTGGTGTCACGCTCG
TCGTTTGGTATGGCTTCATTCAGCTCCGGTTCCCAACGATCAAGGCGAGTTACATGATCCCCCATGTTGT
GCAAAAAAGCGGTTAGCTCCTTCGGTCCTCCGATCGTTGTCAGAAGTAAGTTGGCCGCAGTGTTATCACT
CATGGTTATGGCAGCACTGCATAATTCTCTTACTGTCATGCCATCCGTAAGATGCTTTTCTGTGACTGGT
GAGTACTCAACCAAGTCATTCTGAGAATAGTGTATGCGGCGACCGAGTTGCTCTTGCCCGGCGTCAATAC
GGGATAATACCGCGCCACATAGCAGAACTTTAAAAGTGCTCATCATTGGAAAACGTTCTTCGGGGCGAAA
ACTCTCAAGGATCTTACCGCTGTTGAGATCCAGTTCGATGTAACCCACTCGTGCACCCAACTGATCTTCA
GCATCTTTTACTTTCACCAGCGTTTCTGGGTGAGCAAAAACAGGAAGGCAAAATGCCGCAAAAAAGGGAA
TAAGGGCGACACGGAAATGTTGAATACTCATACTCTTCCTTTTTCAATATTATTGAAGCATTTATCAGGG
TTATTGTCTCATGAGCGGATACATATTTGAATGTATTTAGAAAAATAAACAAATAGGGGTTCCGCGCACA
TTTCCCCGAAAAGTGCCACCTGACGTC
