Features (pLannotate 1.2.2; 22 found; start..end, strand, type, name):
      8..387     +  enhancer       CMV enhancer: human cytomegalovirus immediate early enhancer
    388..591     +  promoter       CMV promoter: human cytomegalovirus (CMV) immediate early promoter
    587..620     +  LTR            5' LTR (truncated) (fragment): truncated 5' long terminal repeat (LTR) from HIV-1
    636..654     +  promoter       T7 promoter: promoter for bacteriophage T7 RNA polymerase
    685..2412    +  CDS            POLG_HCVGL (fragment): Experimental evidence at protein level: Swiss-Prot protein existence level 1. [Protease NS2]: Cysteine protease required for the proteolytic auto-cleavage between the non-structural proteins NS2 and NS3 (By similarity). The N-terminus of NS3 is required for the function of NS2 protease (active region NS2-3) (By similarity). Promotes the initiation of viral particle assembly by mediating the interaction between structural and non-structural proteins (By similarity). From Hepatitis C virus (isolate Glasgow) (HCV).
   2461..2491    -  promoter       lac promoter: promoter for the E. coli lac operon
   2567..2608    +  CDS            V5 tag: epitope tag from simian virus 5
   2664..2888    +  polyA_signal   bGH poly(A) signal: bovine growth hormone polyadenylation signal
   2892..2913    +  promoter       SV40 promoter (fragment): SV40 enhancer and early promoter
   2934..3362    +  rep_origin     f1 ori (sequence partly withheld): f1 bacteriophage origin of replication; arrow indicates direction of (+) strand synthesis
   3376..3705    +  promoter       SV40 promoter: SV40 enhancer and early promoter
   3772..4563    +  CDS            neo: KKA2_KLEPN - Also known as kan, nptII. Experimental evidence at protein level: Swiss-Prot protein existence level 1. Resistance to kanamycin, neomycin, paromomycin, ribostamycin, butirosin and gentamicin B. From Klebsiella pneumoniae.
   4589..4747    +  CDS            ble (fragment): BLE_KLEPN - Experimental evidence at protein level: Swiss-Prot protein existence level 1. Binding protein with a strong affinity to the bleomycin family of antibiotics. Binds to CL990; an antimitotic-antibiotic compound. From Klebsiella pneumoniae.
   4742..4863    +  polyA_signal   SV40 poly(A) signal: SV40 polyadenylation signal
   4936..4952    -  protein_bind   lac operator: The lac repressor binds to the lac operator to inhibit transcription in E. coli. This inhibition can be relieved by adding lactose or isopropyl-β-D-thiogalactopyranoside (IPTG). lac repressor encoded by lacI
   4960..4990    -  promoter       lac promoter: promoter for the E. coli lac operon
   5005..5026    -  protein_bind   CAP binding site: CAP binding activates transcription in the presence of cAMP. E. coli catabolite activator protein
   5039..5131    -  CDS            lacI (fragment): lac repressor; lacI; The lac repressor binds to the lac operator to inhibit transcription in E. coli. This inhibition can be relieved by adding lactose or isopropyl-β-D-thiogalactopyranoside (IPTG).
   5314..5902    -  rep_origin     ori: high-copy-number ColE1/pMB1/pBR322/pUC origin of replication
   6073..6933    -  CDS            AmpR: β-lactamase; bla; confers resistance to ampicillin, carbenicillin, and related antibiotics
   6934..7038    -  promoter       AmpR promoter: bla
   7097..7149    -  misc_feature   bom (fragment): basis of mobility region from pBR322
>Addgene plasmid #97372 | UKNP1.8.1 | addgene full sequence | sequence record 189775 | Addgene NGS Result
ACGCGTTGACATTGATTATTGACTAGTTATTAATAGTAATCAATTACGGGGTCATTAGTTCATAGCCCAT
ATATGGAGTTCCGCGTTACATAACTTACGGTAAATGGCCCGCCTGGCTGACCGCCCAACGACCCCCGCCC
ATTGACGTCAATAATGACGTATGTTCCCATAGTAACGCCAATAGGGACTTTCCATTGACGTCAATGGGTG
GAGTATTTACGGTAAACTGCCCACTTGGCAGTACATCAAGTGTATCATATGCCAAGTACGCCCCCTATTG
ACGTCAATGACGGTAAATGGCCCGCCTGGCATTATGCCCAGTACATGACCTTATGGGACTTTCCTACTTG
GCAGTACATCTACGTATTAGTCATCGCTATTACCATGGTGATGCGGTTTTGGCAGTACATCAATGGGCGT
GGATAGCGGTTTGACTCACGGGGATTTCCAAGTCTCCACCCCATTGACGTCAATGGGAGTTTGTTTTGGC
ACCAAAATCAACGGGACTTTCCAAAATGTCGTAACAACTCCGCCCCATTGACGCAAATGGGCGGTAGGCG
TGTACGGTGGGAGGTCTATATAAGCAGAGCTCTCTGGCTAACTAGAGAACCCACTGCTTACTGGCTTATC
GAAATTAATACGACTCACTATAGGGAGACCCAAGCTGGCTAGTTAAGCTTCATGGGTTGCTCTTTCTCTA
TCTTCCTTCTAGCCCTACTCTCTTGCCTGACTGTGCCCGCGTCAGCCTACCAAGTACGCAACTCCTCGGG
CCTCTACCATGTCACCAATGATTGCCCTAACTCGAGCATTGTGTACGAGACGGCCGATGCCATTCTGCAC
TCTCCGGGGTGTGTCCCTTGCGTCCGCGAGGGGAACAGCTCGAAGTGTTGGGTGGCGGTGGCCCCCACAG
TCGCCACCAGGGACGGCAAGCTCCCCACGACGCAGCTTCGACGCCATATCGATCTGCTTGTCGGGGGCGC
CACCCTGTGTTCGGCCCTCTATGTGGGGGACTTGTGCGGGTCTGTCTTTCTCGTCGGTCAGCTGTTCACC
TTCTCCCCCAGGCGCCATTGGACAACGCAAGACTGCAACTGCTCTATCTATCCCGGCCATATAACGGGTC
ACCGCATGGCATGGGATATGATGATGAACTGGTCCCCTACAACAGCGCTGGTAGTAGCTCAGCTGCTCAG
GGTCCCGCAAGCCATCTTGGACATGATCGCTGGTGCCCACTGGGGAGTCCTAGCGGGCATAGCGTATTTC
TCCATGGTGGGGAACTGGGCAAAGGTCCTGGTAGTTCTGTTGCTGTTTGCCGGCGTCGATGCGGACACCC
ACGTCACCGGGGGGACCGCCGCTCATACCGTGAGTGGACCCGCCGGCCTTTTTACTAGGGGCGCCAAGCA
GGATATCCAGCTGATCAACACCAACGGCAGTTGGCACATCAATCGCACGGCCCTGAACTGTAATGCGAGC
CTCAACACTGGCTGGGTGGCGGGGCTCTTCTATCACCACAAATTCAACTCATCAGGCTGCCCTGAGAGGA
TGGCCAGCTGTAGACCCCTTGCTGATTTCAACCAGGGCTGGGGCCCCATCAGCTACGCCAACGGAAGCGG
CCCCGAACACCGCCCCTACTGCTGGCACTACCCCCCAAAGCCTTGCGGTATCGTGCCAGCGCGGACTGTA
TGTGGCCCAGTGTATTGCTTCACACCTAGCCCCGTGGTGGTGGGAACGACCGACAAGTTGGGCGTGCCTA
CCTACACCTGGGGTGAAAATGACACGGACGTGTTCGTCCTTAACAACACCAGGCCACCGTTGGGCAATTG
GTTCGGTTGCACCTGGATGAATTCATCTGGATATACCAAAGTGTGCGGAGCGCCTCCTTGTGTCATCGGA
GGGGTGGGCAACAACACCTTGCACTGCCCCACTGACTGCTTCCGCAAGCATCCGGAAGCCACATACTCTC
GGTGTGGCTCCGGTCCCTGGGTCACGCCCAGGTGCCTGGTCGACTATCCTTATAGGCTTTGGCATTATCC
TTGTACCATCAACTACACCCTGTTCAAAGTCAGGATGTACGTGGGAGGGGTCGAGCACAGGCTGGACGCT
GCTTGCAACTGGACGCGGGGCGAGCGTTGTGATCTGGATGATAGGGACAGGTCCGAGCTCAGCCCGCTGC
TGCTGTCCACCACACAGTGGCAGGTCCTTCCGTGTTCCTTCACGACCTTGCCAGCCTTGACTACTGGCCT
CATCCACCTCCACCAGAACATCGTGGACGTGCAATATTTGTACGGGATGGGGTCAAGCATTGTGTCCTGG
GCCATCAAGTGGGAGTACGTCGTTCTCTTGTTTCTCCTGCTCGCAGATGCGCGCATCTGTTCCTGCTTGT
GGATGATGTTACTCATATCCCAAGCGGAGGCGTAAGGTACCGAGCTCGGATCCAGTACCCTTCACCGTTT
AAACTCCAAACAACATACGAGCCGGAAGCATAAAGTGTAAAGCCAAGGGTCAAGACAATTCTGCAGATAT
CCAGCACAGTGGCGGCCGCTCGAGTCTAGAGGGCCCGCGGTTCGAAGGTAAGCCTATCCCTAACCCTCTC
CTCGGTCTCGATTCTACGCGTACCGGTCATCATCACCATCACCATTGAGTTTAAACCCGCTGATCAGCCT
CGACTGTGCCTTCTAGTTGCCAGCCATCTGTTGTTTGCCCCTCCCCCGTGCCTTCCTTGACCCTGGAAGG
TGCCACTCCCACTGTCCTTTCCTAATAAAATGAGGAAATTGCATCGCATTGTCTGAGTAGGTGTCATTCT
ATTCTGGGGGGTGGGGTGGGGCAGGACAGCAAGGGGGAGGATTGGGAAGACAATAGCAGGCATGCTGGGG
ATGCGGTGGGCTCTATGGCTTCTGAGGCGGAAAGAACCAGCTGGGGCTCTAGGGGGTATCCCC
[124 nt withheld, positions 2934-3057]
C
[91 nt withheld, positions 3059-3149]
A
[49 nt withheld, positions 3151-3199]
CCTTTGACGTTGGAGTCCACGTTCTTT
[37 nt withheld, positions 3227-3263]
ACCCTATCTCGGTCTATTCTTTTGATTTATAAGGGATTTTGCCGATTTCGGCCTATTGGTTAAAAAATGA
GCTGATTTAACAAAAATTTAACGCGAATTAATTCTGTGGAATGTGTGTCAGTTAGGGTGTGGAAAGTCCC
CAGGCTCCCCAGCAGGCAGAAGTATGCAAAGCATGCATCTCAATTAGTCAGCAACCAGGTGTGGAAAGTC
CCCAGGCTCCCCAGCAGGCAGAAGTATGCAAAGCATGCATCTCAATTAGTCAGCAACCATAGTCCCGCCC
CTAACTCCGCCCATCCCGCCCCTAACTCCGCCCAGTTCCGCCCATTCTCCGCCCCATGGCTGACTAATTT
TTTTTATTTATGCAGAGGCCGAGGCCGCCTCTGCCTCTGAGCTATTCCAGAAGTAGTGAGGAGGCTTTTT
TGGAGGCCTAGGCTTTTGCAAAAAGCTCCCGGGAGCTTGTATATCCATTTTCGGATCTGATCAAGAGACA
GGATGAGGATCGTTTCGCATGATTGAACAAGATGGATTGCACGCAGGTTCTCCGGCCGCTTGGGTGGAGA
GGCTATTCGGCTATGACTGGGCACAACAGACAATCGGCTGCTCTGATGCCGCCGTGTTCCGGCTGTCAGC
GCAGGGGCGCCCGGTTCTTTTTGTCAAGACCGACCTGTCCGGTGCCCTGAATGAACTGCAGGACGAGGCA
GCGCGGCTATCGTGGCTGGCCACGACGGGCGTTCCTTGCGCAGCTGTGCTCGACGTTGTCACTGAAGCGG
GAAGGGACTGGCTGCTATTGGGCGAAGTGCCGGGGCAGGATCTCCTGTCATCTCACCTTGCTCCTGCCGA
GAAAGTATCCATCATGGCTGATGCAATGCGGCGGCTGCATACGCTTGATCCGGCTACCTGCCCATTCGAC
CACCAAGCGAAACATCGCATCGAGCGAGCACGTACTCGGATGGAAGCCGGTCTTGTCGATCAGGATGATC
TGGACGAAGAGCATCAGGGGCTCGCGCCAGCCGAACTGTTCGCCAGGCTCAAGGCGCGCATGCCCGACGG
CGAGGATCTCGTCGTGACCCATGGCGATGCCTGCTTGCCGAATATCATGGTGGAAAATGGCCGCTTTTCT
GGATTCATCGACTGTGGCCGGCTGGGTGTGGCGGACCGCTATCAGGACATAGCGTTGGCTACCCGTGATA
TTGCTGAAGAGCTTGGCGGCGAATGGGCTGACCGCTTCCTCGTGCTTTACGGTATCGCCGCTCCCGATTC
GCAGCGCATCGCCTTCTATCGCCTTCTTGACGAGTTCTTCTGAGCGGGACTCTGGGGTTCGCGAAATGAC
CGACCAAGCGACGCCCAACCTGCCATCACGAGATTTCGATTCCACCGCCGCCTTCTATGAAAGGTTGGGC
TTCGGAATCGTTTTCCGGGACGCCGGCTGGATGATCCTCCAGCGCGGGGATCTCATGCTGGAGTTCTTCG
CCCACCCCAACTTGTTTATTGCAGCTTATAATGGTTACAAATAAAGCAATAGCATCACAAATTTCACAAA
TAAAGCATTTTTTTCACTGCATTCTAGTTGTGGTTTGTCCAAACTCATCAATGTATCTTATCATGTCTGT
ATACCGTCGACCTCTAGCTAGAGCTTGGCGTAATCATGGTCATAGCTGTTTCCTGTGTGAAATTGTTATC
CGCTCACAATTCCACACAACATACGAGCCGGAAGCATAAAGTGTAAAGCCTGGGGTGCCTAATGAGTGAG
CTAACTCACATTAATTGCGTTGCGCTCACTGCCCGCTTTCCAGTCGGGAAACCTGTCGTGCCAGCTGCAT
TAATGAATCGGCCAACGCGCGGGGAGAGGCGGTTTGCGTATTGGGCGCTCTTCCGCTTCCTCGCTCACTG
ACTCGCTGCGCTCGGTCGTTCGGCTGCGGCGAGCGGTATCAGCTCACTCAAAGGCGGTAATACGGTTATC
CACAGAATCAGGGGATAACGCAGGAAAGAACATGTGAGCAAAAGGCCAGCAAAAGGCCAGGAACCGTAAA
AAGGCCGCGTTGCTGGCGTTTTTCCATAGGCTCCGCCCCCCTGACGAGCATCACAAAAATCGACGCTCAA
GTCAGAGGTGGCGAAACCCGACAGGACTATAAAGATACCAGGCGTTTCCCCCTGGAAGCTCCCTCGTGCG
CTCTCCTGTTCCGACCCTGCCGCTTACCGGATACCTGTCCGCCTTTCTCCCTTCGGGAAGCGTGGCGCTT
TCTCATAGCTCACGCTGTAGGTATCTCAGTTCGGTGTAGGTCGTTCGCTCCAAGCTGGGCTGTGTGCACG
AACCCCCCGTTCAGCCCGACCGCTGCGCCTTATCCGGTAACTATCGTCTTGAGTCCAACCCGGTAAGACA
CGACTTATCGCCACTGGCAGCAGCCACTGGTAACAGGATTAGCAGAGCGAGGTATGTAGGCGGTGCTACA
GAGTTCTTGAAGTGGTGGCCTAACTACGGCTACACTAGAAGAACAGTATTTGGTATCTGCGCTCTGCTGA
AGCCAGTTACCTTCGGAAAAAGAGTTGGTAGCTCTTGATCCGGCAAACAAACCACCGCTGGTAGCGGTGG
TTTTTTTGTTTGCAAGCAGCAGATTACGCGCAGAAAAAAAGGATCTCAAGAAGATCCTTTGATCTTTTCT
ACGGGGTCTGACGCTCAGTGGAACGAAAACTCACGTTAAGGGATTTTGGTCATGAGATTATCAAAAAGGA
TCTTCACCTAGATCCTTTTAAATTAAAAATGAAGTTTTAAATCAATCTAAAGTATATATGAGTAAACTTG
GTCTGACAGTTACCAATGCTTAATCAGTGAGGCACCTATCTCAGCGATCTGTCTATTTCGTTCATCCATA
GTTGCCTGACTCCCCGTCGTGTAGATAACTACGATACGGGAGGGCTTACCATCTGGCCCCAGTGCTGCAA
TGATACCGCGAGACCCACGCTCACCGGCTCCAGATTTATCAGCAATAAACCAGCCAGCCGGAAGGGCCGA
GCGCAGAAGTGGTCCTGCAACTTTATCCGCCTCCATCCAGTCTATTAATTGTTGCCGGGAAGCTAGAGTA
AGTAGTTCGCCAGTTAATAGTTTGCGCAACGTTGTTGCCATTGCTACAGGCATCGTGGTGTCACGCTCGT
CGTTTGGTATGGCTTCATTCAGCTCCGGTTCCCAACGATCAAGGCGAGTTACATGATCCCCCATGTTGTG
CAAAAAAGCGGTTAGCTCCTTCGGTCCTCCGATCGTTGTCAGAAGTAAGTTGGCCGCAGTGTTATCACTC
ATGGTTATGGCAGCACTGCATAATTCTCTTACTGTCATGCCATCCGTAAGATGCTTTTCTGTGACTGGTG
AGTACTCAACCAAGTCATTCTGAGAATAGTGTATGCGGCGACCGAGTTGCTCTTGCCCGGCGTCAATACG
GGATAATACCGCGCCACATAGCAGAACTTTAAAAGTGCTCATCATTGGAAAACGTTCTTCGGGGCGAAAA
CTCTCAAGGATCTTACCGCTGTTGAGATCCAGTTCGATGTAACCCACTCGTGCACCCAACTGATCTTCAG
CATCTTTTACTTTCACCAGCGTTTCTGGGTGAGCAAAAACAGGAAGGCAAAATGCCGCAAAAAAGGGAAT
AAGGGCGACACGGAAATGTTGAATACTCATACTCTTCCTTTTTCAATATTATTGAAGCATTTATCAGGGT
TATTGTCTCATGAGCGGATACATATTTGAATGTATTTAGAAAAATAAACAAATAGGGGTTCCGCGCACAT
TTCCCCGAAAAGTGCCACCTGACGTCGACGGATCGGGAGATCTCCCGATCCCCTATGGTGCACTCTCAGT
ACAATCTGCTCTGATGCCGCATAGTTAAGCCAGTATCTGCTCCCTGCTTGTGTGTTGGAGGTCGCTGAGT
AGTGCGCGAGCAAAATTTAAGCTACAACAAGGCAAGGCTTGACCGACAATTGCATGAAGAATCTGCTTAG
GGTTAGGCGTTTTGCGCTGCTTCGCGATGTACGGGCCAGATAT
